Addgene plasmid #89649: Lenti-sgSetd2#1/Cre
Purpose: Expresses a Setd2-targeting gRNA and Cre-recombinase
Depositing lab: Monte Winslow. Depositing organization: Stanford University. Publication: A quantitative and multiplexed approach to uncover the fitness landscape of tumor suppression in vivo. Rogers ZN, McFarland CD, Winters IP, Naranjo S, Chuang CH, Petrov D, Winslow MM. Nat Methods. 2017 May 22. doi: 10.1038/nmeth.4297. PubMed 28530655.
Backbone
  Vector backbone: pLL3.3
  Backbone size w/o insert (bp): 7741
  Vector type: Mammalian Expression, Lentiviral, Cre/Lox
Growth in bacteria
  Bacterial resistance: Ampicillin, 100 μg/mL
  Growth temperature: 37°C
  Growth strain: NEB Stable
  Copy number: High Copy
Gene/Insert
  Gene/Insert name: gRNA targeting Setd2
  gRNA/shRNA sequence: TCTCTAATCCATCTTCCCAG
  Species: M. musculus (mouse)
  Entrez Gene: Setd2 (a.k.a. 4921524K10Rik, BC031601, KMT3A)
Terms and licenses: Academic/Nonprofit Terms; Industry Terms: Not Available to Industry
Depositor comments: Annotated sequence at https://benchling.com/s/seq-ayBBaPKmkVYWrW54RB4M To view Winslow Lab vector sequences on Benchling, please visit https://benchling.com/winslowlab/f_/rgXCLH0mq9-winslow-lab-public-vectors-and-sequences/?sort=name
How to cite: Lenti-sgSetd2#1/Cre was a gift from Monte Winslow (Addgene plasmid # 89649 ; http://n2t.net/addgene:89649 ; RRID:Addgene_89649)
