[The description below was written by a language model from this plasmid's Addgene catalogue record and pLannotate feature annotations shown in this document.]
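Description:
Lenti-sgSetd2#1/Cre is an HIV-1-derived lentiviral transfer plasmid built on the pLL3.3 backbone that delivers two payloads at once: a CRISPR guide RNA directed against mouse Setd2 and Cre recombinase. In bacteria it is maintained through a high-copy ColE1/pUC-type origin and selected with ampicillin via the β-lactamase gene. The record lists no mammalian drug-selection marker or fluorescent reporter.

The viral genome is transcribed from a CMV enhancer/promoter fused to a truncated 5' LTR, an arrangement that generally makes genomic RNA production in packaging cells independent of Tat. Downstream lie the Ψ packaging signal with a partial gag sequence, the Rev response element for nuclear export of the unspliced RNA, and the cPPT/CTS, which aids nuclear import in transduced cells. The cargo consists of a human U6 RNA polymerase III promoter driving the Setd2 spacer joined to the Streptococcus pyogenes Cas9 gRNA scaffold, followed by a mouse PGK promoter driving Cre. A WPRE after Cre enhances transcript stability and expression, and a second truncated LTR closes the provirus.

The plasmid encodes no Cas9, so editing depends on Cas9 being supplied by the target cells. The design suits cells or mice carrying Cre-dependent (loxP-flanked) alleles, where Cre can switch these alleles while the guide directs disruption of Setd2 in the same transduced cell. The associated publication concerns quantitative, multiplexed measurement of tumour suppressor function in vivo, consistent with this vector being one member of a set of sgRNA/Cre lentiviruses; the "#1" in its name suggests more than one Setd2 guide was made.
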