Features (pLannotate 1.2.2; 21 found; start..end, strand, type, name):
     31..83      -  misc_feature   bom (fragment): basis of mobility region from pBR322
    238..617     +  enhancer       CMV enhancer: human cytomegalovirus immediate early enhancer
    618..817     +  promoter       CMV promoter: human cytomegalovirus (CMV) immediate early promoter
    835..1015    +  LTR            5' LTR (truncated): truncated 5' long terminal repeat (LTR) from HIV-1
   1062..1187    +  misc_feature   HIV-1 Ψ: packaging signal of human immunodeficiency virus type 1
   1171..1509    +  CDS            HIV-1 gag (fragment): gag protein from human immunodeficiency virus 1; gag
   1684..1917    +  misc_feature   RRE: The Rev response element (RRE) of HIV-1 allows for Rev-dependent mRNA export from the nucleus to the cytoplasm.
   2294..2394    +  CDS            Rev (fragment): human immunodeficiency virus 1 (HIV-1) Rev protein; rev; enhances nuclear export of unspliced and incompletely spliced viral mRNAs
   2444..2561    +  misc_feature   cPPT/CTS: central polypurine tract and central termination sequence of HIV-1
   2643..2883    +  promoter       U6 promoter: RNA polymerase III promoter for human U6 snRNA
   2913..2988    +  misc_RNA       gRNA scaffold: guide RNA scaffold for the Streptococcus pyogenes CRISPR/Cas9 system
   3041..3533    +  promoter       PGK promoter: mouse phosphoglycerate kinase 1 promoter
   3563..4593    +  CDS            Cre (fragment): site-specific recombinase Cre is a site-specific recombinase from bacteriophage P1. Recombination occurs at loxP sequences.
   4626..4649    +  misc_feature   MCS (fragment): pBluescript multiple cloning site
   4649..5237    +  misc_feature   WPRE: woodchuck hepatitis virus posttranscriptional regulatory element
   5238..5257    +  misc_feature   MCS (fragment): pBluescript multiple cloning site
   5259..5759    +  CDS            nef (fragment): NEF_HV1LA - Experimental evidence at protein level: Swiss-Prot protein existence level 1. Extracellular Nef protein targets CD4(+) T-lymphocytes for apoptosis by interacting with CXCR4 surface receptors. From Human immunodeficiency virus type 1 group M subtype B (isolate Lai) (HIV-1).
   5766..5946    +  LTR            5' LTR (truncated): truncated 5' long terminal repeat (LTR) from HIV-1
   6008..6596    -  rep_origin     ori: high-copy-number ColE1/pMB1/pBR322/pUC origin of replication
   6767..7627    -  CDS            AmpR: β-lactamase; bla; confers resistance to ampicillin, carbenicillin, and related antibiotics
   7628..7732    -  promoter       AmpR promoter: bla
>Addgene plasmid #89649 | Lenti-sgSetd2#1/Cre | addgene full sequence | sequence record 180654 | Addgene NGS Result
GTCGACGGATCGGGAGATCTCCCGATCCCCTATGGTGCACTCTCAGTACAATCTGCTCTGATGCCGCATA
GTTAAGCCAGTATCTGCTCCCTGCTTGTGTGTTGGAGGTCGCTGAGTAGTGCGCGAGCAAAATTTAAGCT
ACAACAAGGCAAGGCTTGACCGACAATTGCATGAAGAATCTGCTTAGGGTTAGGCGTTTTGCGCTGCTTC
GCGATGTACGGGCCAGATATACGCGTTGACATTGATTATTGACTAGTTATTAATAGTAATCAATTACGGG
GTCATTAGTTCATAGCCCATATATGGAGTTCCGCGTTACATAACTTACGGTAAATGGCCCGCCTGGCTGA
CCGCCCAACGACCCCCGCCCATTGACGTCAATAATGACGTATGTTCCCATAGTAACGCCAATAGGGACTT
TCCATTGACGTCAATGGGTGGAGTATTTACGGTAAACTGCCCACTTGGCAGTACATCAAGTGTATCATAT
GCCAAGTACGCCCCCTATTGACGTCAATGACGGTAAATGGCCCGCCTGGCATTATGCCCAGTACATGACC
TTATGGGACTTTCCTACTTGGCAGTACATCTACGTATTAGTCATCGCTATTACCATGGTGATGCGGTTTT
GGCAGTACATCAATGGGCGTGGATAGCGGTTTGACTCACGGGGATTTCCAAGTCTCCACCCCATTGACGT
CAATGGGAGTTTGTTTTGGCACCAAAATCAACGGGACTTTCCAAAATGTCGTAACAACTCCGCCCCATTG
ACGCAAATGGGCGGTAGGCGTGTACGGTGGGAGGTCTATATAAGCAGCGCGTTTTGCCTGTACTGGGTCT
CTCTGGTTAGACCAGATCTGAGCCTGGGAGCTCTCTGGCTAACTAGGGAACCCACTGCTTAAGCCTCAAT
AAAGCTTGCCTTGAGTGCTTCAAGTAGTGTGTGCCCGTCTGTTGTGTGACTCTGGTAACTAGAGATCCCT
CAGACCCTTTTAGTCAGTGTGGAAAATCTCTAGCAGTGGCGCCCGAACAGGGACTTGAAAGCGAAAGGGA
AACCAGAGGAGCTCTCTCGACGCAGGACTCGGCTTGCTGAAGCGCGCACGGCAAGAGGCGAGGGGCGGCG
ACTGGTGAGTACGCCAAAAATTTTGACTAGCGGAGGCTAGAAGGAGAGAGATGGGTGCGAGAGCGTCAGT
ATTAAGCGGGGGAGAATTAGATCGCGATGGGAAAAAATTCGGTTAAGGCCAGGGGGAAAGAAAAAATATA
AATTAAAACATATAGTATGGGCAAGCAGGGAGCTAGAACGATTCGCAGTTAATCCTGGCCTGTTAGAAAC
ATCAGAAGGCTGTAGACAAATACTGGGACAGCTACAACCATCCCTTCAGACAGGATCAGAAGAACTTAGA
TCATTATATAATACAGTAGCAACCCTCTATTGTGTGCATCAAAGGATAGAGATAAAAGACACCAAGGAAG
CTTTAGACAAGATAGAGGAAGAGCAAAACAAAAGTAAGACCACCGCACAGCAAGCGGCCGGCCGCTGATC
TTCAGACCTGGAGGAGGAGATATGAGGGACAATTGGAGAAGTGAATTATATAAATATAAAGTAGTAAAAA
TTGAACCATTAGGAGTAGCACCCACCAAGGCAAAGAGAAGAGTGGTGCAGAGAGAAAAAAGAGCAGTGGG
AATAGGAGCTTTGTTCCTTGGGTTCTTGGGAGCAGCAGGAAGCACTATGGGCGCAGCGTCAATGACGCTG
ACGGTACAGGCCAGACAATTATTGTCTGGTATAGTGCAGCAGCAGAACAATTTGCTGAGGGCTATTGAGG
CGCAACAGCATCTGTTGCAACTCACAGTCTGGGGCATCAAGCAGCTCCAGGCAAGAATCCTGGCTGTGGA
AAGATACCTAAAGGATCAACAGCTCCTGGGGATTTGGGGTTGCTCTGGAAAACTCATTTGCACCACTGCT
GTGCCTTGGAATGCTAGTTGGAGTAATAAATCTCTGGAACAGATTTGGAATCACACGACCTGGATGGAGT
GGGACAGAGAAATTAACAATTACACAAGCTTAATACACTCCTTAATTGAAGAATCGCAAAACCAGCAAGA
AAAGAATGAACAAGAATTATTGGAATTAGATAAATGGGCAAGTTTGTGGAATTGGTTTAACATAACAAAT
TGGCTGTGGTATATAAAATTATTCATAATGATAGTAGGAGGCTTGGTAGGTTTAAGAATAGTTTTTGCTG
TACTTTCTATAGTGAATAGAGTTAGGCAGGGATATTCACCATTATCGTTTCAGACCCACCTCCCAACCCC
GAGGGGACCCGACAGGCCCGAAGGAATAGAAGAAGAAGGTGGAGAGAGAGACAGAGACAGATCCATTCGA
TTAGTGAACGGATCGGCACTGCGTGCGCCAATTCTGCAGACAAATGGCAGTATTCATCCACAATTTTAAA
AGAAAAGGGGGGATTGGGGGGTACAGTGCAGGGGAAAGAATAGTAGACATAATAGCAACAGACATACAAA
CTAAAGAATTACAAAAACAAATTACAAAAATTCAAAATTTTCGGGTTTATTACAGGGACAGCAGAGATCC
AGTTTGGTTAGTACCGGGCCCGCTCTAGCCCTGCAGGAACTGTTTAAACTGTGAGGGCCTATTTCCCATG
ATTCCTTCATATTTGCATATACGATACAAGGCTGTTAGAGAGATAATTGGAATTAATTTGACTGTAAACA
CAAAGATATTAGTACAAAATACGTGACGTAGAAAGTAATAATTTCTTGGGTAGTTTGCAGTTTTAAAATT
ATGTTTTAAAATGGACTATCATATGCTTACCGTAACTTGAAAGTATTTCGATTTCTTGGCTTTATATATC
TTGTGGAAAGGACCAAACACCGTCTCTAATCCATCTTCCCAGGTTTTAGAGCTAGAAATAGCAAGTTAAA
ATAAGGCTAGTCCGTTATCAACTTGAAAAAGTGGCACCGAGTCGGTGCTTTTTTGTTTGGCGCGCCTATG
GCTTAATTAACATGGCGGCCGCATTCTACCGGGTAGGGGAGGCGCTTTTCCCAAGGCAGTCTGGAGCATG
CGCTTTAGCAGCCCCGCTGGGCACTTGGCGCTACACAAGTGGCCTCTGGCCTCGCACACATTCCACATCC
ACCGGTAGGCGCCAACCGGCTCCGTTCTTTGGTGGCCCCTTCGCGCCACCTTCTACTCCTCCCCTAGTCA
GGAAGTTCCCCCCCGCCCCGCAGCTCGCGTCGTGCAGGACGTGACAAATGGAAGTAGCACGTCTCACTAG
TCTCGTGCAGATGGACAGCACCGCTGAGCAATGGAAGCGGGTAGGCCTTTGGGGCAGCGGCCAATAGCAG
CTTTGCTCCTTCGCTTTCTGGGCTCAGAGGCTGGGAAGGGGTGGGTCCGGGGGCGGGCTCAGGGGCGGGC
TCAGGGGCGGGGCGGGCGCCCGAAGGTCCTCCGGAGGCCCGGCATTCTGCACGCTTCAAAAGCGCACGTC
TGCCGCGCTGTTCTCCTCTTCCTCATCTCCGGGACCCGGGATGCCCAAGAAGAAGAGGAAGGTGTCCAAT
TTACTGACCGTACACCAAAATTTGCCTGCATTACCGGTCGATGCAACGAGTGATGAGGTTCGCAAGAACC
TGATGGACATGTTCAGGGATCGCCAGGCGTTTTCTGAGCATACCTGGAAAATGCTTCTGTCCGTTTGCCG
GTCGTGGGCGGCATGGTGCAAGTTGAATAACCGGAAATGGTTTCCCGCAGAACCTGAAGATGTTCGCGAT
TATCTTCTATATCTTCAGGCGCGCGGTCTGGCAGTAAAAACTATCCAGCAACATTTGGGCCAGCTAAACA
TGCTTCATCGTCGGTCCGGGCTGCCACGACCAAGTGACAGCAATGCTGTTTCACTGGTTATGCGGCGGAT
CCGAAAAGAAAACGTTGATGCCGGTGAACGTGCAAAACAGGCTCTAGCGTTCGAACGCACTGATTTCGAC
CAGGTTCGTTCACTCATGGAAAATAGCGATCGCTGCCAGGATATACGTAATCTGGCATTTCTGGGGATTG
CTTATAACACCCTGTTACGTATAGCCGAAATTGCCAGGATCAGGGTTAAAGATATCTCACGTACTGACGG
TGGGAGAATGTTAATCCATATTGGCAGAACGAAAACGCTGGTTAGCACCGCAGGTGTAGAGAAGGCACTT
AGCCTGGGGGTAACTAAACTGGTCGAGCGATGGATTTCCGTCTCTGGTGTAGCTGATGATCCGAATAACT
ACCTGTTTTGCCGGGTCAGAAAAAATGGTGTTGCCGCGCCATCTGCCACCAGCCAGCTATCAACTCGCGC
CCTGGAAGGGATTTTTGAAGCAACTCATCGATTGATTTACGGCGCTAAGGATGACTCTGGTCAGAGATAC
CTGGCCTGGTCTGGACACAGTGCCCGTGTCGGAGCCGCGCGAGATATGGCCCGCGCTGGAGTTTCAATAC
CGGAGATCATGCAAGCTGGTGGCTGGACCAATGTAAATATTGTCATGAACTATATCCGTAACCTGGATAG
TGAAACAGGGGCAATGGTGCGCCTGCTGGAAGATGGCGATTAGCCATGTTTAAGGGTTCCGGTTCCACTA
GGTACAATTCGATATCAAGCTTATCGATAATCAACCTCTGGATTACAAAATTTGTGAAAGATTGACTGGT
ATTCTTAACTATGTTGCTCCTTTTACGCTATGTGGATACGCTGCTTTAATGCCTTTGTATCATGCTATTG
CTTCCCGTATGGCTTTCATTTTCTCCTCCTTGTATAAATCCTGGTTGCTGTCTCTTTATGAGGAGTTGTG
GCCCGTTGTCAGGCAACGTGGCGTGGTGTGCACTGTGTTTGCTGACGCAACCCCCACTGGTTGGGGCATT
GCCACCACCTGTCAGCTCCTTTCCGGGACTTTCGCTTTCCCCCTCCCTATTGCCACGGCGGAACTCATCG
CCGCCTGCCTTGCCCGCTGCTGGACAGGGGCTCGGCTGTTGGGCACTGACAATTCCGTGGTGTTGTCGGG
GAAATCATCGTCCTTTCCTTGGCTGCTCGCCTGTGTTGCCACCTGGATTCTGCGCGGGACGTCCTTCTGC
TACGTCCCTTCGGCCCTCAATCCAGCGGACCTTCCTTCCCGCGGCCTGCTGCCGGCTCTGCGGCCTCTTC
CGCGTCTTCGCCTTCGCCCTCAGACGAGTCGGATCTCCCTTTGGGCCGCCTCCCCGCATCGATACCGTCG
ACCTCGATCGAGACCTAGAAAAACATGGAGCAATCACAAGTAGCAATACAGCAGCTACCAATGCTGATTG
TGCCTGGCTAGAAGCACAAGAGGAGGAGGAGGTGGGTTTTCCAGTCACACCTCAGGTACCTTTAAGACCA
ATGACTTACAAGGCAGCTGTAGATCTTAGCCACTTTTTAAAAGAAAAGGGGGGACTGGAAGGGCTAATTC
ACTCCCAACGAAGACAAGATATCCTTGATCTGTGGATCTACCACACACAAGGCTACTTCCCTGATTGGCA
GAACTACACACCAGGGCCAGGGATCAGATATCCACTGACCTTTGGATGGTGCTACAAGCTAGTACCAGTT
GAGCAAGAGAAGGTAGAAGAAGCCAATGAAGGAGAGAACACCCGCTTGTTACACCCTGTGAGCCTGCATG
GGATGGATGACCCGGAGAGAGAAGTATTAGAGTGGAGGTTTGACAGCCGCCTAGCATTTCATCACATGGC
CCGAGAGCTGCATCCGGACTGTACTGGGTCTCTCTGGTTAGACCAGATCTGAGCCTGGGAGCTCTCTGGC
TAACTAGGGAACCCACTGCTTAAGCCTCAATAAAGCTTGCCTTGAGTGCTTCAAGTAGTGTGTGCCCGTC
TGTTGTGTGACTCTGGTAACTAGAGATCCCTCAGACCCTTTTAGTCAGTGTGGAAAATCTCTAGCAGCAT
GTGAGCAAAAGGCCAGCAAAAGGCCAGGAACCGTAAAAAGGCCGCGTTGCTGGCGTTTTTCCATAGGCTC
CGCCCCCCTGACGAGCATCACAAAAATCGACGCTCAAGTCAGAGGTGGCGAAACCCGACAGGACTATAAA
GATACCAGGCGTTTCCCCCTGGAAGCTCCCTCGTGCGCTCTCCTGTTCCGACCCTGCCGCTTACCGGATA
CCTGTCCGCCTTTCTCCCTTCGGGAAGCGTGGCGCTTTCTCATAGCTCACGCTGTAGGTATCTCAGTTCG
GTGTAGGTCGTTCGCTCCAAGCTGGGCTGTGTGCACGAACCCCCCGTTCAGCCCGACCGCTGCGCCTTAT
CCGGTAACTATCGTCTTGAGTCCAACCCGGTAAGACACGACTTATCGCCACTGGCAGCAGCCACTGGTAA
CAGGATTAGCAGAGCGAGGTATGTAGGCGGTGCTACAGAGTTCTTGAAGTGGTGGCCTAACTACGGCTAC
ACTAGAAGAACAGTATTTGGTATCTGCGCTCTGCTGAAGCCAGTTACCTTCGGAAAAAGAGTTGGTAGCT
CTTGATCCGGCAAACAAACCACCGCTGGTAGCGGTGGTTTTTTTGTTTGCAAGCAGCAGATTACGCGCAG
AAAAAAAGGATCTCAAGAAGATCCTTTGATCTTTTCTACGGGGTCTGACGCTCAGTGGAACGAAAACTCA
CGTTAAGGGATTTTGGTCATGAGATTATCAAAAAGGATCTTCACCTAGATCCTTTTAAATTAAAAATGAA
GTTTTAAATCAATCTAAAGTATATATGAGTAAACTTGGTCTGACAGTTACCAATGCTTAATCAGTGAGGC
ACCTATCTCAGCGATCTGTCTATTTCGTTCATCCATAGTTGCCTGACTCCCCGTCGTGTAGATAACTACG
ATACGGGAGGGCTTACCATCTGGCCCCAGTGCTGCAATGATACCGCGAGACCCACGCTCACCGGCTCCAG
ATTTATCAGCAATAAACCAGCCAGCCGGAAGGGCCGAGCGCAGAAGTGGTCCTGCAACTTTATCCGCCTC
CATCCAGTCTATTAATTGTTGCCGGGAAGCTAGAGTAAGTAGTTCGCCAGTTAATAGTTTGCGCAACGTT
GTTGCCATTGCTACAGGCATCGTGGTGTCACGCTCGTCGTTTGGTATGGCTTCATTCAGCTCCGGTTCCC
AACGATCAAGGCGAGTTACATGATCCCCCATGTTGTGCAAAAAAGCGGTTAGCTCCTTCGGTCCTCCGAT
CGTTGTCAGAAGTAAGTTGGCCGCAGTGTTATCACTCATGGTTATGGCAGCACTGCATAATTCTCTTACT
GTCATGCCATCCGTAAGATGCTTTTCTGTGACTGGTGAGTACTCAACCAAGTCATTCTGAGAATAGTGTA
TGCGGCGACCGAGTTGCTCTTGCCCGGCGTCAATACGGGATAATACCGCGCCACATAGCAGAACTTTAAA
AGTGCTCATCATTGGAAAACGTTCTTCGGGGCGAAAACTCTCAAGGATCTTACCGCTGTTGAGATCCAGT
TCGATGTAACCCACTCGTGCACCCAACTGATCTTCAGCATCTTTTACTTTCACCAGCGTTTCTGGGTGAG
CAAAAACAGGAAGGCAAAATGCCGCAAAAAAGGGAATAAGGGCGACACGGAAATGTTGAATACTCATACT
CTTCCTTTTTCAATATTATTGAAGCATTTATCAGGGTTATTGTCTCATGAGCGGATACATATTTGAATGT
ATTTAGAAAAATAAACAAATAGGGGTTCCGCGCACATTTCCCCGAAAAGTGCCACCTGAC
